Addgene plasmid #149574: pBbdCas9S(RBSmut)
Purpose: (Empty Backbone) parental, all-in-one CRISPRi vector for B. burgdorferi, parental for gRNA cloning
Depositing lab: Christine Jacobs-Wagner. Depositing organization: Stanford University. Publication: A CRISPR interference platform for selective downregulation of gene expression in Borrelia burgdorferi. Takacs CN, Scott M, Chang Y, Kloos ZA, Irnov I, Rosa PA, Liu J, Jacobs-Wagner C. Appl Environ Microbiol. 2020 Nov 30. pii: AEM.02519-20. doi: 10.1128/AEM.02519-20. PubMed 33257311.
Backbone
  Vector backbone: pBbdCas9S
  Backbone manufacturer: CJW lab
  Modifications to backbone: dCas9, lacI
  Vector type: Bacterial Expression, CRISPR
Growth in bacteria
  Bacterial resistance: Spectinomycin, 50 μg/mL
  Growth temperature: 30°C
  Growth strain: NEB 5-alpha F' Iq
  Copy number: High Copy
Gene/Insert
  Gene/Insert name: None
  Promoter: PflaB, PpQE30
  Cloning method: Restriction Enzyme; 5′ cloning site Unknown (unknown if destroyed); 3′ cloning site Unknown (unknown if destroyed)
  Sequencing primers: 5′ Unknown
Terms and licenses: Academic/Nonprofit Terms; Industry Terms: Not Available to Industry
How to cite: pBbdCas9S(RBSmut) was a gift from Christine Jacobs-Wagner (Addgene plasmid # 149574 ; http://n2t.net/addgene:149574 ; RRID:Addgene_149574)
