[The description below was written by a language model from this plasmid's Addgene catalogue record and pLannotate feature annotations shown in this document.]
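Description:
pBbdCas9S(RBSmut) is an all-in-one CRISPR interference vector of about 10.7 kb for the Lyme disease spirochete Borrelia burgdorferi. It was deposited as an empty parental backbone into which a guide RNA can later be cloned. It derives from pBbdCas9S and, as the name suggests, presumably carries a mutated ribosome-binding site, although the record does not describe that change or its intended effect. In E. coli the plasmid replicates from a high-copy ColE1/pUC-type origin and is selected with spectinomycin through an aadA (SmR) aminoglycoside adenylyltransferase gene, which also confers streptomycin resistance. The feature table annotates only the first ~7.3 kb. The remaining ~3.4 kb has no called features, so any elements supporting replication in Borrelia, or a guide RNA cloning site, are not identified in the record.

The payload is a catalytically dead Streptococcus pyogenes Cas9 (D10A/H840A), which binds DNA under guide RNA direction without cutting it and so blocks transcription of the targeted gene. It lies downstream of a phage T5 promoter with lac operator sequences, which corresponds to the catalogued PpQE30 promoter. A divergently oriented lacI gene supplies the Lac repressor, making dCas9 expression IPTG-inducible. The short Borrelia matches annotated as fliD and hslU fragments sit just upstream of lacI and of the resistance gene. They probably reflect native Borrelia promoter regions such as the listed PflaB, rather than expressed coding sequences, though the record does not assign promoters to genes. A small BleoR fragment after the resistance marker looks like a cloning remnant. The construct is used as the starting point for building guide-bearing plasmids for selective, inducible knockdown of B. burgdorferi genes.
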