Features (pLannotate 1.2.2; 9 found; start..end, strand, type, name):
    103..1182    -  CDS            lacI: LACI_ECOLI - Experimental evidence at protein level: Swiss-Prot protein existence level 1. Repressor of the lactose operon. Binds allolactose as an inducer. From Escherichia coli (strain K12).
   1312..1416    -  CDS            fliD (fragment): FLID_BORBU - Protein inferred from homology: Swiss-Prot protein existence level 3. Required for the morphogenesis and for the elongation of the flagellar filament by facilitating polymerization of the flagellin monomers at the tip of growing filament. Forms a capping structure, which prevents flagellin subunits (transported through the central channel of the flagellum) from leaking out without polymerization at the distal end (By similarity). From Borrelia burgdorferi (strain ATCC 35210 / B31 / CIP 102532 / DSM 4680).
   1435..1479    +  promoter       T5 promoter: bacteriophage T5 promoter for E. coli RNA polymerase, with embedded lac operator
   1485..1505    +  protein_bind   lac operator (fragment): The lac repressor binds to the lac operator to inhibit transcription in E. coli. This inhibition can be relieved by adding lactose or isopropyl-β-D-thiogalactopyranoside (IPTG). lac repressor encoded by lacI
   1540..5644    +  CDS            dCas9 (fragment): catalytically dead mutant of the Cas9 endonuclease from the Streptococcus pyogenes Type II CRISPR/Cas system RNA-guided DNA-binding protein that lacks endonuclease activity due to the D10A mutation in the RuvC catalytic domain and the H840A mutation in the HNH catalytic domain
   5654..5779    +  CDS            hslU (fragment): HSLU_BORBU - Protein inferred from homology: Swiss-Prot protein existence level 3. ATPase subunit of a proteasome-like degradation complex; this subunit has chaperone activity. The binding of ATP and its subsequent hydrolysis by HslU are essential for unfolding of protein substrates subsequently hydrolyzed by HslV. HslU recognizes the N-terminal part of its protein substrates and unfolds these before they are guided to HslV for hydrolysis. From Borrelia burgdorferi (strain ATCC 35210 / B31 / CIP 102532 / DSM 4680).
   5816..6607    +  CDS            SmR: aminoglycoside adenylyltransferase (Murphy, 1985); aadA; confers resistance to spectinomycin and streptomycin
   6609..6655    +  CDS            BleoR (fragment): antibiotic-binding protein; Sh ble from Streptoalloteichus hindustanus; confers resistance to bleomycin, phleomycin, and Zeocin™
   6730..7318    +  rep_origin     ori: high-copy-number ColE1/pMB1/pBR322/pUC origin of replication
>Addgene plasmid #149574 | pBbdCas9S(RBSmut) | addgene full sequence | sequence record 318340 | Addgene NGS Result
GCGCGCCAAATAATGCCCGTGTCCCTGTTGAATAGGGACACGGTTTTTTAACAATTTTTTTATTCCTAGG
CCTTAGTGGCCGGTACCCGGGGATCCTTATTACTGGCCGCTTTCTAGCCTGGATACTTGTCTGGCTAGTT
GCATTAGAGAGTCAGCTAGAGCCCTAGGGCTAGCTGTTTGTGTATTCGGAGCCAGTGTAGTTTTTCTTTT
TACTAACGATACGGGTAATAATTGATTGCCTTTTACAGCCTGACCTTGAGACAATTGCAAAAGTCTGTCC
ACAGAGGTTTGACCTAATAATCTAAAATCTTGTTTGATAGTAGTAAGTGGAGGTATGTAGCAACTAGAAT
CTTCTGTATCATCATAACCCACAACTGAAATATCAGCCCCAACTCTAAGTCCACTTTCAGTAATAGCTCG
CATAGCTCCTAAAGCCATTTGATCATTAGCAACTAACATAGCAGTAGGGACAATGCCTTCATTTAACATT
TGCATTGTTTGCTGAAATCCTGACATAGCAGACCAATCTCCTTCTCTTTCTGCTATTGGTTGTATTTGAT
TTCTTGTTAAATACTTGTGCCATCCTGCTAATCTCAATCTGGCACTTACTGAACTTAAGGGACCTGCAAG
TAGTGCAATTTGTTGATGGCCTAATGCAACAAGGTGTTCAACTCCTAACCTTGTTCCATCTTCGTGAGAA
AAAATTATAGAGTTTATTGGGGTTTGGTCCGACACATCCAAAAACAATGCTGGAACATTAGTACATGCTG
CTTCAACTGCAATCGCATCTTGGTCATCAAGAGGATAATTAATTATAAGTCCACTAACACGTTGAGCTAA
TAAATTATGTACTGCTGCCTTACAAGCCTCTACACCTGATCTCTCAACCATTGATACAACAACGCTTGCA
CCAAGTTGATCAGCTCTCGATTTAATTGCGGCTACAATTTGACTAGGCGCATGTAATGCAAGTGATGATG
TGGCAACTCCAATTAAAAGTGATTGTTTCCCCGCAAGTTGCTGAGCAACGCGATTTGGTATATAATTCAA
CTCTGCCATAGCTGCTTCAACCTTCTCTCTTGTTTTTGCAGATACATGACTTGCTTGGTTTACAACTCTC
GAAACCGTTTGGTAGCTAACCCCGGCATATTCAGCAACATCATACAAAGTAACAGGTTTCATGGATCATT
CCTCCATGATAAAATTTAAATTTCTGACTTTGGCAAATCCTTTTGCCTGTTAAAAAGAATAGCACAAAAA
TTAAAAAAAAAGAAACGCAAATAGCAATAGCATTAAAAATAATTATTATTATTTATTTCTTTGATTAAAA
TCAAAAGCCTTTAATGTATTTTCTTGATCTTTCATGCGCTTAACGGTAAAATCCAAGGTATTAAGTTCAC
CTTCCACTTTTCTCTCTCTATCTTCTCTAGAAAATCATAAAAAATTTATTTGCTTTGTGAGCGGATAACA
ATTATAATAGATTCAATTGTGAGCGGATAACAATTTCACACAGAATTCATTAAAGAAGAGAAATTACATA
TGGATAAGAAATACTCAATAGGCTTAGCTATCGGCACAAATAGCGTCGGATGGGCGGTGATCACTGATGA
ATATAAGGTTCCGTCTAAAAAGTTCAAGGTTCTGGGAAATACAGACCGCCACAGTATCAAAAAAAATCTT
ATAGGGGCTCTTTTATTTGACAGTGGAGAGACAGCGGAAGCGACTCGTCTCAAACGGACAGCTCGTAGAA
GGTATACACGTCGGAAGAATCGTATTTGTTATCTACAGGAGATTTTTTCAAATGAGATGGCGAAAGTAGA
TGATAGTTTCTTTCATCGACTTGAAGAGTCTTTTTTGGTGGAAGAAGACAAGAAGCATGAACGTCATCCT
ATTTTTGGAAATATAGTAGATGAAGTTGCTTATCATGAGAAATATCCAACTATCTATCATCTGCGAAAAA
AATTGGTAGATTCTACTGATAAAGCGGATTTGCGCTTAATCTATTTGGCCTTAGCGCATATGATTAAGTT
TCGTGGTCATTTTTTGATTGAGGGAGATTTAAATCCTGATAATAGTGATGTGGACAAACTATTTATCCAG
TTGGTACAAACCTACAATCAATTATTTGAAGAAAACCCTATTAACGCAAGTGGAGTAGATGCTAAAGCGA
TTCTTTCTGCACGATTGAGTAAATCAAGACGATTAGAAAATCTCATTGCTCAGCTCCCCGGTGAGAAGAA
AAATGGCTTATTTGGGAATCTCATTGCTTTGTCATTGGGTTTGACCCCTAATTTTAAATCAAATTTTGAT
TTGGCAGAAGATGCTAAATTACAGCTTTCAAAAGATACTTACGATGATGATTTAGATAATTTATTGGCGC
AAATTGGAGATCAATATGCTGATTTGTTTTTGGCAGCTAAGAATTTATCAGATGCTATTTTACTTTCAGA
TATCCTAAGAGTAAATACTGAAATAACTAAGGCTCCCCTATCAGCTTCAATGATTAAACGCTACGATGAA
CATCATCAAGACTTGACTCTTTTAAAAGCTTTAGTTCGACAACAACTTCCAGAAAAGTATAAAGAAATCT
TTTTTGATCAATCAAAAAACGGATATGCAGGTTATATTGATGGGGGAGCTAGCCAAGAAGAATTTTATAA
ATTTATCAAACCAATTTTAGAAAAAATGGATGGTACTGAGGAATTATTGGTGAAACTAAATCGTGAAGAT
TTGCTGCGCAAGCAACGGACCTTTGACAACGGCTCTATTCCCCATCAAATTCACTTGGGTGAGCTGCATG
CTATTTTGAGAAGACAAGAAGACTTTTATCCATTTTTAAAAGACAATCGTGAGAAGATTGAAAAAATCTT
GACTTTTCGAATTCCTTATTATGTTGGTCCATTGGCGCGTGGCAATAGTCGTTTTGCATGGATGACTCGG
AAGTCTGAAGAAACAATTACCCCATGGAATTTTGAAGAAGTTGTCGATAAAGGTGCTTCAGCTCAATCAT
TTATTGAACGCATGACAAACTTTGATAAAAATCTTCCAAATGAAAAAGTACTACCAAAACATAGTTTGCT
TTATGAGTATTTTACGGTTTATAACGAATTGACAAAGGTCAAATATGTTACTGAAGGAATGCGAAAACCA
GCATTTCTTTCAGGTGAACAGAAGAAAGCCATTGTTGATTTACTCTTCAAAACAAATCGAAAAGTAACCG
TTAAGCAATTAAAAGAAGATTATTTCAAAAAAATAGAATGTTTTGATAGTGTTGAAATTTCAGGAGTTGA
AGATAGATTTAATGCTTCATTAGGTACCTACCATGATTTGCTAAAAATTATTAAAGATAAAGATTTTTTG
GATAATGAAGAAAATGAAGATATCTTAGAGGATATTGTTTTAACATTGACCTTATTTGAAGATAGGGAGA
TGATTGAGGAAAGACTTAAAACATATGCTCACCTCTTTGATGATAAGGTGATGAAACAGCTTAAACGTCG
CCGTTATACTGGTTGGGGACGTTTGTCTCGAAAATTGATTAATGGTATTAGGGATAAGCAATCTGGCAAA
ACAATATTAGATTTTTTGAAATCAGATGGTTTTGCCAATCGCAATTTTATGCAGCTGATCCATGATGATA
GTTTGACATTTAAAGAAGACATTCAAAAAGCACAAGTGTCTGGACAAGGCGATAGTTTACATGAACATAT
TGCAAATTTAGCTGGTAGCCCTGCTATTAAAAAAGGTATTTTACAGACTGTAAAAGTTGTTGATGAATTG
GTCAAAGTAATGGGGCGGCATAAGCCAGAAAATATCGTTATTGAAATGGCACGTGAAAATCAGACAACTC
AAAAGGGCCAGAAAAATTCGCGAGAGCGTATGAAACGAATCGAAGAAGGTATCAAAGAATTAGGAAGTCA
GATTCTTAAAGAGCATCCTGTTGAAAATACTCAATTGCAAAATGAAAAGCTCTATCTCTATTATCTCCAA
AATGGAAGAGACATGTATGTGGACCAAGAATTAGATATTAATCGTTTAAGTGATTATGATGTCGATGCCA
TTGTTCCACAAAGTTTCCTTAAAGACGATTCAATAGACAATAAGGTCTTAACGCGTTCTGATAAAAATCG
TGGTAAATCGGATAACGTTCCAAGTGAAGAAGTAGTCAAAAAGATGAAAAACTATTGGAGACAACTTCTA
AACGCCAAGTTAATCACTCAACGTAAGTTTGATAATTTAACGAAAGCTGAACGTGGAGGTTTGAGTGAAC
TTGATAAAGCTGGTTTTATCAAACGCCAATTGGTTGAAACTCGCCAAATCACTAAGCATGTGGCACAAAT
TTTGGATAGTCGCATGAATACTAAATACGATGAAAATGATAAACTTATTCGAGAGGTTAAAGTGATTACC
TTAAAATCTAAATTAGTTTCTGACTTCCGAAAAGATTTCCAATTCTATAAAGTACGTGAGATTAACAATT
ACCATCATGCCCATGATGCGTATCTAAATGCCGTCGTTGGAACTGCTTTGATTAAGAAATATCCAAAACT
TGAATCGGAGTTTGTCTATGGTGATTATAAAGTTTATGATGTTCGTAAAATGATTGCTAAGTCTGAGCAA
GAAATAGGCAAAGCAACCGCAAAATATTTCTTTTACTCTAATATCATGAACTTCTTCAAAACAGAAATTA
CACTTGCAAATGGAGAGATTCGCAAACGCCCTCTAATCGAAACTAATGGGGAAACTGGAGAAATTGTCTG
GGATAAAGGGCGAGATTTTGCCACAGTGCGCAAAGTATTGTCCATGCCCCAAGTCAATATTGTCAAGAAA
ACAGAAGTCCAGACAGGCGGATTCTCCAAGGAGTCAATTTTACCAAAAAGAAATTCGGACAAGCTTATTG
CTCGTAAAAAAGACTGGGATCCAAAAAAATATGGTGGTTTTGATAGTCCAACGGTAGCTTATTCAGTCCT
AGTGGTTGCTAAGGTGGAAAAAGGGAAATCGAAGAAGTTAAAATCCGTTAAAGAGTTACTAGGGATCACA
ATTCTGGAAAGAAGTTCCTTTGAAAAAAATCCGATTGACTTTTTAGAAGCTAAAGGATATAAGGAAGTTA
AAAAAGACTTAATCATTAAACTACCTAAATATAGTCTTTTTGAGTTAGAAAACGGTCGTAAACGGATGCT
GGCTAGTGCCGGAGAATTACAAAAAGGAAATGAGCTGGCTCTGCCAAGCAAATATGTGAATTTTTTATAT
TTAGCTAGTCATTATGAAAAGTTGAAGGGTAGTCCAGAAGATAACGAACAAAAACAATTGTTTGTGGAGC
AGCATAAGCATTATTTAGATGAGATTATTGAGCAAATCAGTGAATTTTCTAAGCGTGTTATTTTAGCAGA
TGCCAATTTAGATAAAGTTCTTAGTGCATATAACAAACATAGAGACAAACCAATACGTGAACAAGCAGAA
AATATTATTCATTTATTTACGTTGACGAATCTTGGAGCTCCCGCTGCTTTTAAATATTTTGATACAACAA
TTGATCGTAAACGATATACGTCTACAAAAGAAGTTTTAGATGCCACTCTTATCCATCAATCCATCACTGG
TCTTTATGAAACACGCATTGATTTGAGTCAGCTAGGAGGTGACTAATAAAAGCTTGATCAGATCTCAGCT
TTTTTTTGAAGTGCCTGGCAGTAAGTTGAAAAAATTTGAAATAAACTTGGACTATGTTAATAAAAAAATA
CAAATTAACGAACAAAAAGATTTGAATTATTATATAATTTAGTTAAAAGCAATTTTAAATGAGGGAGGTT
TCCATATGAGGGAAGCGGTGATCGCCGAAGTATCGACTCAACTATCAGAGGTAGTTGGCGTCATCGAGCG
CCATCTCGAACCGACGTTGCTGGCCGTACATTTGTACGGCTCCGCAGTGGATGGCGGCCTGAAGCCACAC
AGTGATATTGATTTGCTGGTTACGGTGACCGTAAGGCTTGATGAAACAACGCGGCGAGCTTTGATCAACG
ACCTTTTGGAAACTTCGGCTTCCCCTGGAGAGAGCGAGATTCTCCGCGCTGTAGAAGTCACCATTGTTGT
GCACGACGACATCATTCCGTGGCGTTATCCAGCTAAGCGCGAACTGCAATTTGGAGAATGGCAGCGCAAT
GACATTCTTGCAGGTATCTTCGAGCCAGCCACGATCGACATTGATCTGGCTATCTTGCTGACAAAAGCAA
GAGAACATAGCGTTGCCTTGGTAGGTCCAGCGGCGGAGGAACTCTTTGATCCGGTTCCTGAACAGGATCT
ATTTGAGGCGCTAAATGAAACCTTAACGCTATGGAACTCGCCGCCCGACTGGGCTGGCGATGAGCGAAAT
GTAGTGCTTACGTTGTCCCGCATTTGGTACAGCGCAGTAACCGGCAAAATCGCGCCGAAGGATGTCGCTG
CCGACTGGGCAATGGAGCGCCTGCCGGCCCAGTATCAGCCCGTCATACTTGAAGCTAGACAGGCTTATCT
TGGACAAGAAGAAGATCGCTTGGCCTCGCGCGCAGATCAGTTGGAAGAATTTGTCCACTACGTGAAAGGC
GAGATCACCAAGGTAGTCGGCAAATAATGACGTCGCCGGAGCGGTCGAGTTCTGGACCGACCGGCTCGGG
TTCTCATGACCAAAATCCCTTAACGTGAGTTTTCGTTCCACTGAGCGTCAGACCCCGTAGAAAAGATCAA
AGGATCTTCTTGAGATCCTTTTTTTCTGCGCGTAATCTGCTGCTTGCAAACAAAAAAACCACCGCTACCA
GCGGTGGTTTGTTTGCCGGATCAAGAGCTACCAACTCTTTTTCCGAAGGTAACTGGCTTCAGCAGAGCGC
AGATACCAAATACTGTTCTTCTAGTGTAGCCGTAGTTAGGCCACCACTTCAAGAACTCTGTAGCACCGCC
TACATACCTCGCTCTGCTAATCCTGTTACCAGTGGCTGCTGCCAGTGGCGATAAGTCGTGTCTTACCGGG
TTGGACTCAAGACGATAGTTACCGGATAAGGCGCAGCGGTCGGGCTGAACGGGGGGTTCGTGCACACAGC
CCAGCTTGGAGCGAACGACCTACACCGAACTGAGATACCTACAGCGTGAGCTATGAGAAAGCGCCACGCT
TCCCGAAGGGAGAAAGGCGGACAGGTATCCGGTAAGCGGCAGGGTCGGAACAGGAGAGCGCACGAGGGAG
CTTCCAGGGGGAAACGCCTGGTATCTTTATAGTCCTGTCGGGTTTCGCCACCTCTGACTTGAGCGTCGAT
TTTTGTGATGCTCGTCAGGGGGGCGGAGCCTATGGAAAAACGCCAGCAACGCGGCCTTTTTACGGTTCCT
GGCCTTTTGCTGGCCTTTTGCTCACATGTTCTTTCCTGCACTAGATCCCCGGCAAGTTCATCCTTAGGGT
TTTCATATCTCTTAAAAAGTCAATTTCTGCTTGATTAATTTCTTGTGGATTATTGTTTTTGCGGTTTTTC
ATTTTTTATCTCCTTGAGTATTGAATTTTTTCTTATATATAAATATATAGCAAAAACTATTTTTGCCAAC
TTTTTTACAAAAAATTTTTTATTAAAACACTTAGGGCTTTGCTAAATTCTCTTTTAAAAGAACTTAGTAA
AGCCCTATGGATTTAAGAACTGATTATACTTACGTAGTAAAAATACTACAGATATTAATAGTATAGACCA
TATCAAAATCATAATCAATTTATATTTATCTAAAATTGTAGTCCATACAAAATACAAAAAAATTAGGTTT
TTCTAAATTCTATTTTAAAAGAACTTAGTAACACCTAATCTCTAAATTACTTACAAAATTCTAAAATTAG
ATTTTTAGTTCTTCATATTTCTTTAAAAGTTTTTTAAGAAAATCTTTTTGATTTTCAAAAATTTCATGCA
TCATAAAACTAGTAAATTTGGATTTTTTTTTGTAAAAATCATAACTTTCTTGGGTTTTAAGTTGAAATCT
TAATGGTTTTATTGGATTTTGCCTAGATTTTTTTAACGCCGGACTTTCTTTATCTTTTATAAAATTATAA
GAATTTTTAATACCATTTTCTATTAAATAATCTTCTTTTATAAGCCCCTCTTGCAGTGCAGTTGCTAATC
TTAAATACTTATACGCTTGAGTTTTTGCTACATCAAAGTCTTTTATAAAATCAAGAAAAGTTTTATAACC
ATCAAATTTATAATATTGATTATCTTTTATTTCTTTTAAAATTTTAATATTTTCCACCCTGTGGAATATT
TCTTTTTTGAAATTGTCATTTAACTTTTCCTTTAGTGTCTTGTAATAAGAAATTTTACTTTCATTAATCA
TTAAATTTTGTTCAACATAAGTATCTATCTTTTTTGTTAAAACTTTAACAACACGTTTTTTTTCCATAAA
AATTTTCCTTTATTTTTGCAACATTTTCCTTAATTGATATAATTGTTACTATTTTAGATTTTTTAATATC
CACTTAAGAATTAATCCCTCACTAGAATATTTTTTATTATAGAATTCATATACATGTTTTTCTAAATCTA
TAAATTTATCAACAATTGCTTTATTATAGGGTGTATCTATCTTTTCTTTTCTTAATAATCGTCTCATATT
CTTTAAATAACAACAAACACTGCCGGTTTTAAACCTAAATTCTATGTAATATATTTTTGAAAAAGTATAT
ACATTTTCAACCCCGTTTATTTCATACTTTACAAAAACATTATTTATTGGTTTTCTATAACCATAGTAAA
TGCCTAAAAATTTGTCCCCGTCTTTCATAGGATATAGATAAAGTTTTTGAATCTCTGATTTATCTAATAA
TTTTTCAAAAAAAATTATACACCGCTTTTGTTTGTTACTAACTACTCTATGCAATGCCTTTAATATTTTT
GTGTGATATATATTTTTATCACCTTTTTTTTCTTTCAGCAGGAAGATACTTTCTTTTGGAAATTTAATTT
TTTGTTCATTTATTCTTGCAGCCTTAAGTCCGATTTTCATATTTAATCCTTATATAGCCTTTCTATTTAA
TTCTTTTAAACTCAATAAACTTTTTTGGTTTTTCATTAGTTCTAATAATTCGCAATAATATGTGCAAAAC
ACTTTATTGTATTCTATTTTCTTTTGGTTATTCAAATATTCTTTTATAATTGGCTTTAGAAGTTCAATAT
TTACTTCTTTTTTTAGTTGTTCAATAAGGATATTGAAAATGTTTGTTTTTAAATCTTGATAATTTTGTTG
AGAATTTTCTTTTTTTCTTTCAATTGACTTCTCTAATTTACGCTTTATATTGTTTAAATCGCTATATTTA
TGACTTTCAATAATAAAATGAGGCTTAAATTTGTAATTTTCGTATATTTTTTGGAAACTTGTTTCTAATT
GTTTAGAATTATATTCATTTTTTTCAAATTCTTTTTGAGTGTTGCATAGAATTTCCTTTAATTTTTCTTG
TTTTTCTTTCATACAAGATTTAGTAAAATGTATATTTTTATTTTTTAGTAATTTAATTTCTATTATTTTT
ATGATTTTAAGTATTTTGATTATATTATCTTTATCAATATTTAAATTGAATAAAATTGTAAGAAAAATTG
AAAGAATTTTTTTACATAAAAAGTTACATTTATTGAAGTAATTTCTTACTTGATACTTTTCTATTTCATT
AATCTTTCTTTCTTCTTTTATATTATTTTTATTATTTAAACACTCCTTTAAATCTACACTCCCATTTTTA
GTAAATCTATCTTTAAGGCCCCTTGAAACTCTATTTTGAAATCTTAAATCTTTTTTTTCTTGAAAGTATT
TATAGATTTTTTGGTAACATTCTTTTTTTGAAAAATTAAGTTGATAGTATATTTCGGTCCCCAAATTTAC
CCCTAAGTGTTTGTGATAATTAGTTGTGACTTTAAATTCTTTTTCTAATTTGTAAAGGTAATTTTGCAGT
GTTTTTAGTTTAACGGGTGTTTGACTATTTCTTTTAAGGTTTTCATTAAAGTAATAGAGTATGTTTTTTT
GTGTGTATTTCTTATATGTTTTATTTATGTACGCTAGTGTTGAGATAAGGACTACTAATTTATACTGTAA
TTTATTGTAGCAAGTTGTGGTTTTACTGGTTTTGTTTATATTAGATAAGTTTTCCATTTATAGCTCCTTG
AATACCGGATTTTTTATCTATAAAGTATATATATCACAATTTTGATTTAAAAGTAAATTCTTTTTTTAAA
AATACAAAAATTTTTTATAAATTATATAGACCATGATATTGTATTAATACTAATTGATTTTAATTTAAGG
TTGAACTAAAATAAACATAGTTTTGTAGAAAATAATTTTTCATTATTTTGCTACTTGATATTGGATCGTA
AAAATATTAGGGCTTTACAAAGTTCTTTTAAAAGAGAATTTAGTAAAGCCCTAAGTCTTTTAATAAAAAA
TTTTTTGTAAAAAAGTTGGCAAAAATAGTTTTTGCTATATATTTATATATAAGAAAAAATTCAATACTCA
AGGAGATAAAAAATGGAAAACTTAAACAATAATCCACAAAAAATTAATCAAATAAATAAGCAAACTAATT
TTATTGGTTTTGAAAATTTTATAGAACTTGATAATCAAGTTAATCAAACTAAAGAAAAAAGTAAATTAAG
TAAGATAGGTAAGAAATTACCCGGAATAAGCAGTCAAGTCTAGTGCGGCCG
